Addgene plasmid #67321: pDONR221-ARL3-no stop
Purpose: hArl3 without stop codon in Gateway Entry vector
Depositing lab: Richard Kahn. Depositing organization: Emory University. Publication: Tool box: Plasmids for the expression or knockdown of human ARF Family GTPases (ARF/ARL/SAR) and their co-expression in bacteria with N-myristoyltransferases. Kerr SC, Kahn RA. Cell Logist. 2015 Sep 21;5(3):e1090523. doi: 10.1080/21592799.2015.1090523. eCollection 2015 Jul-Sep. PubMed 27057421.
Backbone
  Vector backbone: pDONR221
  Backbone manufacturer: Life Technologies
  Vector type: Bacterial Expression ; Gateway Entry vector
Growth in bacteria
  Bacterial resistance: Kanamycin, 50 μg/mL
  Growth temperature: 37°C
  Growth strain: DH5alpha
  Copy number: High Copy
Gene/Insert
  Gene/Insert name: ARL3 (alt name: pRK8n-221)
  Species: H. sapiens (human)
  Entrez Gene: ARL3 (a.k.a. ARFL3, JBTS35, RP83)
  Promoter: None
  Cloning method: Gateway Cloning
  Sequencing primers: 5′ M13-Fwd; 3′ M13-Rev
Terms and licenses: Academic/Nonprofit Terms; Industry Terms: Not Available to Industry
How to cite: pDONR221-ARL3-no stop was a gift from Richard Kahn (Addgene plasmid # 67321 ; http://n2t.net/addgene:67321 ; RRID:Addgene_67321)
