[The description below was written by a language model from this plasmid's Addgene catalogue record.]
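Description:
pDONR221-ARL3-no stop is a Gateway entry clone built on the commercial pDONR221 donor backbone and carrying the human ARL3 open reading frame, which encodes an ARF-like small GTPase of the ARF family. It is maintained in E. coli as a high-copy plasmid under kanamycin selection. Although the catalogue lists it under bacterial expression, the record gives no promoter for the insert, which is consistent with its role as an entry vector: the coding sequence is stored here, not expressed. No feature table accompanies the record, so the origin of replication and the exact recombination sites are not documented. An insert introduced into pDONR221 by Gateway cloning would normally end up flanked by attL sites, and M13 forward and reverse primer sites on either side of the insert are recorded for sequence verification.

The defining feature is the removal of the native stop codon from ARL3. When the insert is moved by LR recombination into a destination vector, translation can then continue past the end of the ARL3 sequence into whatever that vector supplies downstream, allowing C-terminal fusions to epitope tags, fluorescent proteins or other partners. The promoter, host range and tag are all set by the chosen destination vector, so a single entry clone can seed many expression constructs. The plasmid belongs to a toolbox collection of constructs for expressing or knocking down human ARF, ARL and SAR family GTPases, and serves as the source clone for producing C-terminally tagged ARL3 in downstream systems.
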