>Addgene plasmid #67321 | pDONR221-ARL3-no stop | addgene partial sequence | sequence record 118853 | M13-Rev 5'-CAGGAAACAGCTATGACC-3'
AATAATGATTTTATTTTGACTGATAGTGACCTGTTCGTTGCAACAAATGTAAAAGCAATGCTTTCTTATA
ATGCCAACTTTGTACAAGAAAGCTGGTCTTTCTTCTTTGCATTGACATTTTTGCAGACCCAGTTCATGCC
ATCCTGAACGCCCTCTCCTGTGAGAGCTGAGCAAGACTGGATCTGCCAGACTCGGTCGCGGATGGTATGC
AGGTTCAGTCCTTCTGCAATTTCAGAGGCAGGGGCTGCTGTGAGCAAATCCTGCTTATTAGCAAAGATGA
GCACTGGCACACAACTTAGTTTTTCTTCCTCCAGTAATTCCGCTAGTTCCTGACCCGTCTCTTCAAATCT
TTTTCTGTCTGCACTGTCGATTACATATATAAGAATATCGGTATTTTCAAAATAATTCTTCCAGTATGGT
CTGATTTTCCTCTGTCCACCAATGTCCCATACATTCAGTTTAAAACCTTG
